Addgene plasmid #221663: pGWB602-erUnaG
Purpose: For Agrobacterium-mediated transformation. Endoplasmic reticulum-localized mCherry-UnaG.
Depositing lab: Yutaka Kodama. Depositing organization: Utsunomiya University. Publication: Bilirubin Distribution in Plants at the Subcellular and Tissue Levels. Ishikawa K, Kodama Y. Plant Cell Physiol. 2024 Feb 27:pcae017. doi: 10.1093/pcp/pcae017. PubMed 38466577.
Backbone
  Vector backbone: pGWB602
  Vector type: Plant Expression
Growth in bacteria
  Bacterial resistance: Spectinomycin, 50 μg/mL
  Growth temperature: 37°C
  Growth strain: DH5alpha
  Copy number: Unknown
Gene/Insert
  Gene/Insert name: mCherry-UnaG flanked with an N-terminal signal peptide or field pumpkin 25 albumin
Terms and licenses: Academic/Nonprofit Terms; Industry Terms: Not Available to Industry
How to cite: pGWB602-erUnaG was a gift from Yutaka Kodama (Addgene plasmid # 221663 ; http://n2t.net/addgene:221663 ; RRID:Addgene_221663)
