[The description below was written by a language model from this plasmid's Addgene catalogue record and pLannotate feature annotations shown in this document.]
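Description:
pGWB602-erUnaG is a plant binary expression vector built on the Gateway-compatible pGWB602 backbone and intended for Agrobacterium-mediated transformation. The backbone carries a ColE1/pBR322-type origin with the bom mobilisation region for propagation in E. coli, and the pVS1 replicon (oriV, RepA and the StaA stability protein) for maintenance in Agrobacterium. Bacterial selection is by spectinomycin through the aadA (SmR) gene. Nopaline-type right and left border repeats delimit the T-DNA, which also carries a plant selectable marker: the bar phosphinothricin acetyltransferase gene under the NOS promoter and NOS terminator, giving resistance to bialaphos/phosphinothricin.

The payload is a single expression cassette in reverse orientation on the annotated record. An enhanced CaMV 35S promoter with a duplicated enhancer (split across the numbering origin of the circular sequence) is followed by the TMV Ω translational enhancer. It drives an mCherry-UnaG fusion flanked by attB1 and attB2 sites, the remnants of Gateway recombination into the destination vector, and ends in a NOS terminator. According to the catalogue entry, the fusion carries an N-terminal signal peptide from a field pumpkin albumin to direct it into the endoplasmic reticulum. This peptide is not annotated separately in the feature table, although an unannotated stretch lies between attB1 and mCherry. No ER retention signal is recorded either.

UnaG is a green fluorescent protein from Japanese eel that fluoresces only when bound to bilirubin, whereas mCherry fluoresces constitutively. The fusion can therefore report bilirubin in the ER lumen, with the red signal marking where and how much of the protein is present. This fits the associated study of bilirubin distribution in plants at the subcellular and tissue levels.
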