Features (pLannotate 1.2.2; 30 found; start..end, strand, type, name):
      1..127     -  promoter       CaMV 35S promoter (enhanced) (fragment): cauliflower mosaic virus 35S promoter with a duplicated enhancer region
    160..314     +  CDS            lacZα (fragment): LacZα fragment of β-galactosidase; lacZ fragment
    380..404     +  misc_feature   RB T-DNA repeat: right border repeat from nopaline C58 T-DNA
    744..1145    +  CDS            Y4CG_SINFN (fragment): Protein inferred from homology: Swiss-Prot protein existence level 3. From Sinorhizobium fredii (strain NBRC 101917 / NGR234).
   1705..2334    +  CDS            pVS1 StaA: stability protein from the Pseudomonas plasmid pVS1 (Heeb et al., 2000)
   2763..3836    +  CDS            pVS1 RepA: replication protein from the Pseudomonas plasmid pVS1 (Heeb et al., 2000)
   3902..4096    +  rep_origin     pVS1 oriV: origin of replication for the Pseudomonas plasmid pVS1 (Heeb et al., 2000)
   4299..4338    +  CDS            rop (fragment): Rop protein, which maintains plasmids at low copy number; rop
   4440..4580    +  misc_feature   bom: basis of mobility region from pBR322
   4766..5354    -  rep_origin     ori: high-copy-number ColE1/pMB1/pBR322/pUC origin of replication
   5600..6387    -  CDS            SmR (fragment): aminoglycoside adenylyltransferase (Murphy, 1985); aadA; confers resistance to spectinomycin and streptomycin
   6398..6454    -  CDS            GmR (fragment): gentamycin acetyltransferase; aacC1; confers resistance to gentamycin
   6630..6653    -  promoter       Pc promoter (fragment): intI1 (promoter lies within the coding sequence); class 1 integron promoter
   6912..6936    +  misc_feature   LB T-DNA repeat: left border repeat from nopaline C58 T-DNA
   7033..7362    +  CDS            tnpA (fragment): TN5P_ECOLX - Also known as tnp. Experimental evidence at protein level: Swiss-Prot protein existence level 1. Mediates transposition of transposon Tn5 by a 'cut and paste' mechanism. First, the monomeric transposase binds the 19 bp inverted DNA repeats flanking the transposon. Then, dimerization of the DNA- bound transposase creates a synaptic DNA complex. After nicking of the first DNA strand, excision of the transposon proceeds through a series of intermediates. The transposase then mediates the insertion of the transposon at a new site by strand transfer. The activity of the wild- type tran
   7442..7621    +  promoter       NOS promoter: nopaline synthase promoter
   7673..8224    +  CDS            BlpR: phosphinothricin acetyltransferase; Streptomyces hygroscopicus bar; confers resistance to bialophos or phosphinothricin
   8239..8352    +  CDS            bah (fragment): BAH_STRHY - Protein inferred from homology: Swiss-Prot protein existence level 3. This protein removes the N-acetyl group from bialaphos as one of the final steps of the bialaphos biosynthetic pathway. From Streptomyces hygroscopicus.
   8384..8636    +  terminator     NOS terminator: nopaline synthase terminator and poly(A) signal
   8672..8693    +  protein_bind   CAP binding site: CAP binding activates transcription in the presence of cAMP. E. coli catabolite activator protein
   8708..8738    +  promoter       lac promoter: promoter for the E. coli lac operon
   8742..8764    +  protein_bind   lac operator (fragment): The lac repressor binds to the lac operator to inhibit transcription in E. coli. This inhibition can be relieved by adding lactose or isopropyl-β-D-thiogalactopyranoside (IPTG). lac repressor encoded by lacI
   8819..9071    -  terminator     NOS terminator: nopaline synthase terminator and poly(A) signal
   9103..9127    +  protein_bind   attB2: mutant version of attB; recombination site for the Gateway® BP reaction BP Clonase™
   9153..9569    -  CDS            UnaG: UnaG is a basic (constitutively fluorescent) green fluorescent protein published in 2013, derived from Anguilla japonica. It has low acid sensitivity. It requires the cofactor bilirubin for fluorescence.
   9600..10307   -  CDS            mCherry: mCherry is a basic (constitutively fluorescent) red fluorescent protein published in 2004, derived from Discosoma sp.. It is reported to be a very rapidly-maturing monomer with low acid sensitivity.
  10406..10430   -  protein_bind   attB1: mutant version of attB; recombination site for the Gateway® BP reaction BP Clonase™
  10444..10497   -  misc_feature   TMV Ω: translational enhancer from the tobacco mosaic virus 5'-leader sequence (Gallie et al., 1988)
  10519..11070   -  promoter       CaMV 35S promoter (enhanced) (fragment): cauliflower mosaic virus 35S promoter with a duplicated enhancer region
  10527..10573   -  promoter       minimal CaMV 35S promoter: minimal 35S promoter from cauliflower mosaic virus
>Addgene plasmid #221663 | pGWB602-erUnaG | addgene full sequence | sequence record 449162 | Addgene NGS Result
GGCAATGGAATCCGAGGAGGTTTCCCGATATTACCCTTTGTTGAAAAGTCTCAATAGCCCTTTGGTCTTC
TGAGACTGTATCTTTGATATTCTTGGAGTAGACGAGAGTGTCGTGCTCCACCATGTTGGCAAGCTGCTCT
AGCCAATACGCAAGCTTGGCACTGGCCGTCGTTTTACAACGTCGTGACTGGGAAAACCCTGGCGTTACCC
AACTTAATCGCCTTGCAGCACATCCCCCTTTCGCCAGCTGGCGTAATAGCGAAGAGGCCCGCACCGATCG
CCCTTCCCAACAGTTGCGCAGCCTGAATGGCGAATGCTAGAGCAGCTTGAGCTTGGATCAGATTGTCGTT
TCCCGCCTTCAGTTTAAACTATCAGTGTTTGACAGGATATATTGGCGGGTAAACCTAAGAGAAAAGAGCG
TTTATTAGAATAATCGGATATTTAAAAGGGCGTGAAAAGGTTTATCCGTTCGTCCATTTGTATGTGCATG
CCAACCACAGGGTTCCCCTCGGGATCAAAGTACTTTGATCCAACCCCTCCGCTGCTATAGTGCAGTCGGC
TTCTGACGTTCAGTGCAGCCGTCTTCTGAAAACGACATGTCGCACAAGTCCTAAGTTACGCGACAGGCTG
CCGCCCTGCCCTTTTCCTGGCGTTTTCTTGTCGCGTGTTTTAGTCGCATAAAGTAGAATACTTGCGACTA
GAACCGGAGACATTACGCCATGAACAAGAGCGCCGCCGCTGGCCTGCTGGGCTATGCCCGCGTCAGCACC
GACGACCAGGACTTGACCAACCAACGGGCCGAACTGCACGCGGCCGGCTGCACCAAGCTGTTTTCCGAGA
AGATCACCGGCACCAGGCGCGACCGCCCGGAGCTGGCCAGGATGCTTGACCACCTACGCCCTGGCGACGT
TGTGACAGTGACCAGGCTAGACCGCCTGGCCCGCAGCACCCGCGACCTACTGGACATTGCCGAGCGCATC
CAGGAGGCCGGCGCGGGCCTGCGTAGCCTGGCAGAGCCGTGGGCCGACACCACCACGCCGGCCGGCCGCA
TGGTGTTGACCGTGTTCGCCGGCATTGCCGAGTTCGAGCGTTCCCTAATCATCGACCGCACCCGGAGCGG
GCGCGAGGCCGCCAAGGCCCGAGGCGTGAAGTTTGGCCCCCGCCCTACCCTCACCCCGGCACAGATCGCG
CACGCCCGCGAGCTGATCGACCAGGAAGGCCGCACCGTGAAAGAGGCGGCTGCACTGCTTGGCGTGCATC
GCTCGACCCTGTACCGCGCACTTGAGCGCAGCGAGGAAGTGACGCCCACCGAGGCCAGGCGGCGCGGTGC
CTTCCGTGAGGACGCATTGACCGAGGCCGACGCCCTGGCGGCCGCCGAGAATGAACGCCAAGAGGAACAA
GCATGAAACCGCACCAGGACGGCCAGGACGAACCGTTTTTCATTACCGAAGAGATCGAGGCGGAGATGAT
CGCGGCCGGGTACGTGTTCGAGCCGCCCGCGCACGTCTCAACCGTGCGGCTGCATGAAATCCTGGCCGGT
TTGTCTGATGCCAAGCTGGCGGCCTGGCCGGCCAGCTTGGCCGCTGAAGAAACCGAGCGCCGCCGTCTAA
AAAGGTGATGTGTATTTGAGTAAAACAGCTTGCGTCATGCGGTCGCTGCGTATATGATGCGATGAGTAAA
TAAACAAATACGCAAGGGGAACGCATGAAGGTTATCGCTGTACTTAACCAGAAAGGCGGGTCAGGCAAGA
CGACCATCGCAACCCATCTAGCCCGCGCCCTGCAACTCGCCGGGGCCGATGTTCTGTTAGTCGATTCCGA
TCCCCAGGGCAGTGCCCGCGATTGGGCGGCCGTGCGGGAAGATCAACCGCTAACCGTTGTCGGCATCGAC
CGCCCGACGATTGACCGCGACGTGAAGGCCATCGGCCGGCGCGACTTCGTAGTGATCGACGGAGCGCCCC
AGGCGGCGGACTTGGCTGTGTCCGCGATCAAGGCAGCCGACTTCGTGCTGATTCCGGTGCAGCCAAGCCC
TTACGACATATGGGCCACCGCCGACCTGGTGGAGCTGGTTAAGCAGCGCATTGAGGTCACGGATGGAAGG
CTACAAGCGGCCTTTGTCGTGTCGCGGGCGATCAAAGGCACGCGCATCGGCGGTGAGGTTGCCGAGGCGC
TGGCCGGGTACGAGCTGCCCATTCTTGAGTCCCGTATCACGCAGCGCGTGAGCTACCCAGGCACTGCCGC
CGCCGGCACAACCGTTCTTGAATCAGAACCCGAGGGCGACGCTGCCCGCGAGGTCCAGGCGCTGGCCGCT
GAAATTAAATCAAAACTCATTTGAGTTAATGAGGTAAAGAGAAAATGAGCAAAAGCACAAACACGCTAAG
TGCCGGCCGTCCGAGCGCACGCAGCAGCAAGGCTGCAACGTTGGCCAGCCTGGCAGACACGCCAGCCATG
AAGCGGGTCAACTTTCAGTTGCCGGCGGAGGATCACACCAAGCTGAAGATGTACGCGGTACGCCAAGGCA
AGACCATTACCGAGCTGCTATCTGAATACATCGCGCAGCTACCAGAGTAAATGAGCAAATGAATAAATGA
GTAGATGAATTTTAGCGGCTAAAGGAGGCGGCATGGAAAATCAAGAACAACCAGGCACCGACGCCGTGGA
ATGCCCCATGTGTGGAGGAACGGGCGGTTGGCCAGGCGTAAGCGGCTGGGTTGTCTGCCGGCCCTGCAAT
GGCACTGGAACCCCCAAGCCCGAGGAATCGGCGTGAGCGGTCGCAAACCATCCGGCCCGGTACAAATCGG
CGCGGCGCTGGGTGATGACCTGGTGGAGAAGTTGAAGGCCGCGCAGGCCGCCCAGCGGCAACGCATCGAG
GCAGAAGCACGCCCCGGTGAATCGTGGCAAGCGGCCGCTGATCGAATCCGCAAAGAATCCCGGCAACCGC
CGGCAGCCGGTGCGCCGTCGATTAGGAAGCCGCCCAAGGGCGACGAGCAACCAGATTTTTTCGTTCCGAT
GCTCTATGACGTGGGCACCCGCGATAGTCGCAGCATCATGGACGTGGCCGTTTTCCGTCTGTCGAAGCGT
GACCGACGAGCTGGCGAGGTGATCCGCTACGAGCTTCCAGACGGGCACGTAGAGGTTTCCGCAGGGCCGG
CCGGCATGGCCAGTGTGTGGGATTACGACCTGGTACTGATGGCGGTTTCCCATCTAACCGAATCCATGAA
CCGATACCGGGAAGGGAAGGGAGACAAGCCCGGCCGCGTGTTCCGTCCACACGTTGCGGACGTACTCAAG
TTCTGCCGGCGAGCCGATGGCGGAAAGCAGAAAGACGACCTGGTAGAAACCTGCATTCGGTTAAACACCA
CGCACGTTGCCATGCAGCGTACGAAGAAGGCCAAGAACGGCCGCCTGGTGACGGTATCCGAGGGTGAAGC
CTTGATTAGCCGCTACAAGATCGTAAAGAGCGAAACCGGGCGGCCGGAGTACATCGAGATCGAGCTAGCT
GATTGGATGTACCGCGAGATCACAGAAGGCAAGAACCCGGACGTGCTGACGGTTCACCCCGATTACTTTT
TGATCGATCCCGGCATCGGCCGTTTTCTCTACCGCCTGGCACGCCGCGCCGCAGGCAAGGCAGAAGCCAG
ATGGTTGTTCAAGACGATCTACGAACGCAGTGGCAGCGCCGGAGAGTTCAAGAAGTTCTGTTTCACCGTG
CGCAAGCTGATCGGGTCAAATGACCTGCCGGAGTACGATTTGAAGGAGGAGGCGGGGCAGGCTGGCCCGA
TCCTAGTCATGCGCTACCGCAACCTGATCGAGGGCGAAGCATCCGCCGGTTCCTAATGTACGGAGCAGAT
GCTAGGGCAAATTGCCCTAGCAGGGGAAAAAGGTCGAAAAGGTCTCTTTCCTGTGGATAGCACGTACATT
GGGAACCCAAAGCCGTACATTGGGAACCGGAACCCGTACATTGGGAACCCAAAGCCGTACATTGGGAACC
GGTCACACATGTAAGTGACTGATATAAAAGAGAAAAAAGGCGATTTTTCCGCCTAAAACTCTTTAAAACT
TATTAAAACTCTTAAAACCCGCCTGGCCTGTGCATAACTGTCTGGCCAGCGCACAGCCGAAGAGCTGCAA
AAAGCGCCTACCCTTCGGTCGCTGCGCTCCCTACGCCCCGCCGCTTCGCGTCGGCCTATCGCGGCCGCTG
GCCGCTCAAAAATGGCTGGCCTACGGCCAGGCAATCTACCAGGGCGCGGACAAGCCGCGCCGTCGCCACT
CGACCGCCGGCGCCCACATCAAGGCACCCTGCCTCGCGCGTTTCGGTGATGACGGTGAAAACCTCTGACA
CATGCAGCTCCCGGAGACGGTCACAGCTTGTCTGTAAGCGGATGCCGGGAGCAGACAAGCCCGTCAGGGC
GCGTCAGCGGGTGTTGGCGGGTGTCGGGGCGCAGCCATGACCCAGTCACGTAGCGATAGCGGAGTGTATA
CTGGCTTAACTATGCGGCATCAGAGCAGATTGTACTGAGAGTGCACCATATGCGGTGTGAAATACCGCAC
AGATGCGTAAGGAGAAAATACCGCATCAGGCGCTCTTCCGCTTCCTCGCTCACTGACTCGCTGCGCTCGG
TCGTTCGGCTGCGGCGAGCGGTATCAGCTCACTCAAAGGCGGTAATACGGTTATCCACAGAATCAGGGGA
TAACGCAGGAAAGAACATGTGAGCAAAAGGCCAGCAAAAGGCCAGGAACCGTAAAAAGGCCGCGTTGCTG
GCGTTTTTCCATAGGCTCCGCCCCCCTGACGAGCATCACAAAAATCGACGCTCAAGTCAGAGGTGGCGAA
ACCCGACAGGACTATAAAGATACCAGGCGTTTCCCCCTGGAAGCTCCCTCGTGCGCTCTCCTGTTCCGAC
CCTGCCGCTTACCGGATACCTGTCCGCCTTTCTCCCTTCGGGAAGCGTGGCGCTTTCTCATAGCTCACGC
TGTAGGTATCTCAGTTCGGTGTAGGTCGTTCGCTCCAAGCTGGGCTGTGTGCACGAACCCCCCGTTCAGC
CCGACCGCTGCGCCTTATCCGGTAACTATCGTCTTGAGTCCAACCCGGTAAGACACGACTTATCGCCACT
GGCAGCAGCCACTGGTAACAGGATTAGCAGAGCGAGGTATGTAGGCGGTGCTACAGAGTTCTTGAAGTGG
TGGCCTAACTACGGCTACACTAGAAGGACAGTATTTGGTATCTGCGCTCTGCTGAAGCCAGTTACCTTCG
GAAAAAGAGTTGGTAGCTCTTGATCCGGCAAACAAACCACCGCTGGTAGCGGTGGTTTTTTTGTTTGCAA
GCAGCAGATTACGCGCAGAAAAAAAGGATCTCAAGAAGATCCTTTGATCTTTTCTACGGGGTCTGACGCT
CAGTGGAACGAAAACTCACGTTAAGGGATTTTGGTCATGCATGATATATCTCCCAATTTGTGTAGGGCTT
ATTATGCACGCTTAAAAATAATAAAAGCAGACTTGACCTGATAGTTTGGCTGTGAGCAATTATGTGCTTA
GTGCATCTAACGCTTGAGTTAAGCCGCGCCGCGAAGCGGCGTCGGCTTGAACGAATTTCTAGCTAGACAT
TATTTGCCGACTACCTTGGTGATCTCGCCTTTCACGTAGTGGACAAATTCTTCCAACTGATCTGCGCGCG
AGGCCAAGCGATCTTCTTCTTGTCCAAGATAAGCCTGTCTAGCTTCAAGTATGACGGGCTGATACTGGGC
CGGCAGGCGCTCCATTGCCCAGTCGGCAGCGACATCCTTCGGCGCGATTTTGCCGGTTACTGCGCTGTAC
CAAATGCGGGACAACGTAAGCACTACATTTCGCTCATCGCCAGCCCAGTCGGGCGGCGAGTTCCATAGCG
TTAAGGTTTCATTTAGCGCCTCAAATAGATCCTGTTCAGGAACCGGATCAAAGAGTTCCTCCGCCGCTGG
ACCTACCAAGGCAACGCTATGTTCTCTTGCTTTTGTCAGCAAGATAGCCAGATCAATGTCGATCGTGGCT
GGCTCGAAGATACCTGCAAGAATGTCATTGCGCTGCCATTCTCCAAATTGCAGTTCGCGCTTAGCTGGAT
AACGCCACGGAATGATGTCGTCGTGCACAACAATGGTGACTTCTACAGCGCGGAGAATCTCGCTCTCTCC
AGGGGAAGCCGAAGTTTCCAAAAGGTCGTTGATCAAAGCTCGCCGCGTTGTTTCATCAAGCCTTACGGTC
ACCGTAACCAGCAAATCAATATCACTGTGTGGCTTCAGGCCGCCATCCACTGCGGAGCCGTACAAATGTA
CGGCCAGCAACGTCGGTTCGAGATGGCGCTCGATGACGCCAACTACCTCTGATAGTTGAGTCGATACTTC
GGCGATCACCGCTTCCCCCATGATGTTTAACTTTGTTTTAGGGCGACTGCCCTGCTGCGTAACATCGTTG
CTGCTCCATAACATCAAACATCGACCCACGGCGTAACGCGCTTGCTGCTTGGATGCCCGAGGCATAGACT
GTACCCCAAAAAAACAGTCATAACAAGCCATGAAAACCGCCACTGCGCCGTTACCACCGCTGCGTTCGGT
CAAGGTTCTGGACCAGTTGCGTGAGCGCATACGCTACTTGCATTACAGCTTACGAACCGAACAGGCTTAT
GTCCACTGGGTTCGTGCCCGAATTGATCACAGGCAGCAACGCTCTGTCATCGTTACAATCAACATGCTAC
CCTCCGCGAGATCATCCGTGTTTCAAACCCGGCAGCTTAGTTGCCGTTCTTCCGAATAGCATCGGTAACA
TGAGCAAAGTCTGCCGCCTTACAACGGCTCTCCCGCTGACGCCGTCCCGGACTGATGGGCTGCCTGTATC
GAGTGGTGATTTTGTGCCGAGCTGCCGGTCGGGGAGCTGTTGGCTGGCTGGTGGCAGGATATATTGTGGT
GTAAACAAATTGACGCTTAGACAACTTAATAACACATTGCGGACGTTTTTAATGTACTGAATTAACGCCG
AATTAGGCTGAATTTATTTCTATTAATCTCGACGGATCAGCTTCACGCTGCCGCAAGCACTCAGGGCGCA
AGGGCTGCTAAAGGAAGCGGAACACGTAGAAAGCCAGTCCGCAGAAACGGTGCTGACCCCGGATGAATGT
CAGCTACTGGGCTATCTGGACAAGGGAAAACGCAAGCGCAAAGAGAAAGCAGGTAGCTTGCAGTGGGCTT
ACATGGCGATAGCTAGACTGGGCGGTTTTATGGACAGCAAGCGAACCGGAATTGCCAGCTGGGGCGCCCT
CTGGTAAGGTTGGGAAGCCCTGCAAAGTAAACTGGATGGCTTTCTTGCCGCCAAGGATCTGATGGCGCAG
GGGATCAAGATCATGAGCGGAGAATTAAGGGAGTCACGTTATGACCCCCGCCGATGACGCGGGACAAGCC
GTTTTACGTTTGGAACTGACAGAACCGCAACGTTGAAGGAGCCACTCAGCCGCGGGTTTCTGGAGTTTAA
TGAGCTAAGCACATACGTCAGAAACCATTATTGCGCGTTCAAAAGTCGCCTAAGGTCACTATCAGCTAGC
AAATATTTCTTGTCAAAAATGCTCCACTGACGTTCCATAAATTCCCCTCGGTATCCAATTAGAGTCTCAT
ATTCACTCTCAATCCAGATCTGATCCCGGGGGGCAATAAGATATGAGCCCAGAACGACGCCCGGCCGACA
TCCGCCGTGCCACCGAGGCGGACATGCCGGCGGTCTGCACCATCGTCAACCACTACATCGAGACAAGCAC
GGTCAACTTCCGTACCGAGCCGCAGGAACCGCAGGAGTGGACGGACGACCTCGTCCGTCTGCGGGAGCGC
TATCCCTGGCTCGTCGCCGAGGTGGACGGCGAGGTCGCCGGCATCGCCTACGCGGGCCCCTGGAAGGCAC
GCAACGCCTACGACTGGACGGCCGAGTCGACCGTGTACGTCTCCCCCCGCCACCAGCGGACGGGACTGGG
CTCCACGCTCTACACCCACCTGCTGAAGTCCCTGGAGGCACAGGGCTTCAAGAGCGTGGTCGCTGTCATC
GGGCTGCCCAACGACCCGAGCGTGCGCATGCACGAGGCGCTCGGATATGCCCCCCGCGGCATGCTGCGGG
CGGCCGGCTTCAAGCACGGGAACTGGCATGACGTGGGTTTCTGGCAGCTGGACTTCAGCCTGCCGGTACC
GCCCCGTCCGGTCCTGCCCGTCACCGAGATCTGAACGGAGTGCGCGTGGCATCGCCCGAGTTGGAGCTGG
TACGGGAACTCATCGAACTCAACTGGCATACCCGCAATGGTGAGGTGGAACCGCGGCGGATCGCGTACGA
CCGTGCCCAGGAGGGGGTACCGAGCTGGGGACGTCCCCAGCTCGAATTTCCCCGATCGTTCAAACATTTG
GCAATAAAGTTTCTTAAGATTGAATCCTGTTGCCGGTCTTGCGATGATTATCATATAATTTCTGTTGAAT
TACGTTAAGCATGTAATAATTAACATGTAATGCATGACGTTATTTATGAGATGGGTTTTTATGATTAGAG
TCCCGCAATTATACATTTAATACGCGATAGAAAACAAAATATAGCGCGCAAACTAGGATAAATTATCGCG
CGCGGTGTCATCTATGTTACTAGATCGGGAATTAATAGAAATAGGCGCGCCTAATTCAGCCTAATGTGAG
TTAGCTCACTCATTAGGCACCCCAGGCTTTACACTTTATGCTTCCGGCTCGTATGTTGTGTGGAATTGTG
AGCGGATAACAATTTCACACAGGAAACAGCTATGACATGATTACGAATTGGTTCCGGAACCAATTCCCGA
TCTAGTAACATAGATGACACCGCGCGCGATAATTTATCCTAGTTTGCGCGCTATATTTTGTTTTCTATCG
CGTATTAAATGTATAATTGCGGGACTCTAATCATAAAAACCCATCTCATAAATAACGTCATGCATTACAT
GTTAATTATTACATGCTTAACGTAATTCAACAGAAATTATATGATAATCATCGCAAGACCGGCAACAGGA
TTCAATCTTAAGAAACTTTATTGCCAAATGTTTGAACGATCGGGGAAATTCGAGCTCTAAGCGCTGTTAT
CAACCACTTTGTACAAGAAAGCTGGGTCTAGATATCCCTAGAGCTCGTCGTGTTCCGTCGCCCTCCGGTA
GCTGCGCACAGCCACGACGTCTCCCATCGTAAGTGTCACGACCAGTTTACCGTCCTTTATCTCTCGGACA
TACGTCGTCTCCTTGCCGTCCCACTTTTGTACGTACACCAGCTTCTCTCCCACCAAGTTCACGACAGATT
TTACGCCTTTTCTTCGATCAGAAGGAAATTCGTCGAACTCCTCCCCTAATTTGAACTTTACTTGAGTGTC
AAGGAACGTAGGAGGTCCATTCTCTATTTTCACTGTCATTTTGTCTCCGTCCTTCTGGGAGATGTACAAT
GTCGGCGTCGTGGCATCCCCACCATCGCTTAATTCCTTTGGGGCTCCGATAGCTTTCAGGTATTCACCAA
AATTATGGCTGTCTGCGATCTTCCAGGTGCCAACAAATTTCTCGACCATACCAGAACCACCGGATCCACC
AGAACCACCCTTGTACAGCTCGTCCATGCCGCCGGTGGAGTGGCGGCCCTCGGCGCGTTCGTACTGTTCC
ACGATGGTGTAGTCCTCGTTGTGGGAGGTGATGTCCAACTTGATGTTGACGTTGTAGGCGCCGGGCAGCT
GCACGGGCTTCTTGGCCTTGTAGGTGGTCTTGACCTCAGCGTCGTAGTGGCCGCCGTCCTTCAGCTTCAG
CCTCTGCTTGATCTCGCCCTTCAGGGCGCCGTCCTCGGGGTACATCCGCTCGGAGGAGGCCTCCCAGCCC
ATGGTCTTCTTCTGCATTACGGGGCCGTCGGAGGGGAAGTTGGTGCCGCGCAGCTTCACCTTGTAGATGA
ACTCGCCGTCCTGCAGGGAGGAGTCCTGGGTCACGGTCACCACGCCGCCGTCCTCGAAGTTCATCACGCG
CTCCCACTTGAAGCCCTCGGGGAAGGACAGCTTCAAGTAGTCGGGGATGTCGGCGGGGTGCTTCACGTAG
GCCTTGGAGCCGTACATGAACTGAGGGGACAGGATGTCCCAGGCGAAGGGCAGGGGGCCACCCTTGGTCA
CCTTCAGCTTGGCGGTCTGGGTGCCCTCGTAGGGGCGGCCCTCGCCCTCGCCCTCGATCTCGAACTCGTG
GCCGTTCACGGAGCCCTCCATGTGCACCTTGAAGCGCATGAACTCCTTGATGATGGCCATGTTATCCTCC
TCGCCCTTGCTCACCATTGTGCGGTAGGCGTACGCATCTGCAACCAGCAGAGCCACTGCGAAGAGGGCAA
TGATGCTTGTGAGTCTGGCCATGTCGACTGAATTGGTTCCTTTAAAGCCTGCTTTTTTGTACAAACTTGT
TGATAACTCTAGAAATTGTAAATAGTAATTGTAATGTTGTTTGTTGTTTGTTGTTGTTGGTAATTGTTGT
AAAAATACACTGGTGATTTCAGCGTGTCCTCTCCAAATGAAATGAACTTCCTTATATAGAGGAAGGGTCT
TGCGAAGGATAGTGGGATTGTGCGTCATCCCTTACGTCAGTGGAGATATCACATCAATCCACTTGCTTTG
AAGACGTGGTTGGAACGTCTTCTTTTTCCACGATGCTCCTCGTGGGTGGGGGTCCATCTTTGGGACCACT
GTCGGCAGAGGCATCTTGAACGATAGCCTTTCCTTTATCGCAATGATGGCATTTGTAGGTGCCACCTTCC
TTTTCTACTGTCCTTTTGATGAAGTGACAGATAGCTGGGCAATGGAATCCGAGGAGGTTTCCCGATATTA
CCCTTTGTTGAAAAGTCTCAATAGCCCTTTGGTCTTCTGAGACTGTATCTTTGATATTCTTGGAGTAGAC
GAGAGTGTCGTGCTCCACCATGTTCACATCAATCCACTTGCTTTGAAGACGTGGTTGGAACGTCTTCTTT
TTCCACGATGCTCCTCGTGGGTGGGGGTCCATCTTTGGGACCACTGTCGGCAGAGGCATCTTGAACGATA
GCCTTTCCTT
